Addgene plasmid #120686: Smp_194860-Cd4-bio-His
Purpose: Expression of recombinant S. mansoni protein
Depositing lab: Gavin Wright. Depositing organization: Wellcome Sanger Institute. Publication: A library of cell-surface and secreted proteins from Schistosoma mansoni identifies early serological markers of infection. Cécile Crosnier, Anna V. Protasio, Gabriel Rinaldi, Shona Wilson, Matthew Berriman, Gavin J. Wright. bioRXiv 10.1101/593616.
Backbone
  Vector backbone: pTT3
  Backbone manufacturer: Yves Durocher, NRC
  Backbone size w/o insert (bp): 6686
  Vector type: Mammalian Expression
Growth in bacteria
  Bacterial resistance: Ampicillin, 100 μg/mL
  Growth temperature: 37°C
  Growth strain: DH5alpha
  Copy number: High Copy
Gene/Insert
  Gene/Insert name: Smp_194860
  Species: Schistosoma mansoni
  Insert size (bp): 220
  Entrez Gene: Smp_194860 (a.k.a. Smp_194860)
  Promoter: CMV
  Tag / fusion protein: ratCd4(d3+4)-bio-6His (C terminal on backbone)
  Cloning method: Restriction Enzyme; 5′ cloning site NotI (not destroyed); 3′ cloning site AscI (not destroyed)
Terms and licenses: Academic/Nonprofit Terms; Industry Terms: Not Available to Industry
How to cite: Smp_194860-Cd4-bio-His was a gift from Gavin Wright (Addgene plasmid # 120686 ; http://n2t.net/addgene:120686 ; RRID:Addgene_120686)
