[The description below was written by a language model from this plasmid's Addgene catalogue record and pLannotate feature annotations shown in this document.]
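Description:
Smp_194860-Cd4-bio-His is a mammalian expression plasmid built on the pTT3 backbone for producing a recombinant, secreted form of the Schistosoma mansoni protein Smp_194860. It is propagated in E. coli as a high-copy plasmid through a ColE1/pUC-type origin and selected with ampicillin via the β-lactamase gene. The backbone also carries an Epstein-Barr virus oriP fragment, which supports episomal maintenance and enhanced transient expression in mammalian cells that supply EBNA1. Short lac promoter/operator, lacI, tet promoter and bla fragments annotated near the end of the sequence appear to be backbone remnants rather than functional parts.

The expression cassette is driven by the CMV immediate-early enhancer and promoter, followed by adenovirus-derived leader and splice sequences and a chimeric intron fragment that improve transcript processing. The antisense "PTP" annotation in this region most likely reflects the adenoviral origin of that leader segment, not an expressed gene. A fragment matching the mouse immunoglobulin heavy chain signal sequence is annotated just upstream of the insert, consistent with directing the product into the secretory pathway. The roughly 220 bp Smp_194860 insert, cloned between retained NotI and AscI sites, is not itself annotated in the feature table but fits the gap before the rat Cd4 segment. It is fused at its C terminus to rat Cd4 domains 3 and 4, a biotinylation peptide and a 6xHis tag, and the transcript ends at a rabbit β-globin polyadenylation signal. The Cd4 tag provides a common antibody epitope, the bio sequence allows enzymatic biotinylation for capture on streptavidin, and the His tag permits affinity purification. The construct belongs to a library of S. mansoni cell-surface and secreted proteins used to look for early serological markers of infection.
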