Features (pLannotate 1.2.2; 18 found; start..end, strand, type, name):
      1..380     +  enhancer       CMV enhancer: human cytomegalovirus immediate early enhancer
    382..581     +  promoter       CMV promoter: human cytomegalovirus (CMV) immediate early promoter
    649..687     +  misc_feature   Ad SA (fragment): adenovirus major late transcript splice acceptor (Friedrich and Soriano, 1991)
    720..929     -  CDS            PTP (fragment): TERM_ADE02 - Experimental evidence at protein level: Swiss-Prot protein existence level 1. Protein covalently bound to the viral DNA that acts as a primer for viral genomic replication by DNA strand displacement. Assembles on the viral origin of replication in an initiation complex with viral polymerase, DBP, host NFIA and host POU2F1/OCT1. During initiation, the polymerase covalently couples the first dCTP with Ser- 580 of pTP. The terminal protein stimulates the template activity over 20 fold compared to protein-free templates. Neo-synthesized viral genomes are linked to two preterminal prot
    960..1049    +  intron         chimeric intron (fragment): chimera between introns from adenovirus and immunoglobulin heavy chain genes
   1068..1114    +  CDS            IgH signal sequence (fragment): signal sequence from the mouse immunoglobulin heavy chain variable region
   1368..1973    +  CDS            Cd4 (fragment): CD4_RAT - Experimental evidence at protein level: Swiss-Prot protein existence level 1. Integral membrane glycoprotein that plays an essential role in the immune response and serves multiple functions in responses against both external and internal offenses. In T-cells, functions primarily as a coreceptor for MHC class II molecule:peptide complex. The antigens presented by class II peptides are derived from extracellular proteins while class I peptides are derived from cytosolic proteins. Interacts simultaneously with the T-cell receptor (TCR) and the MHC class II presented by antigen presenti
   2133..2188    +  polyA_signal   β-globin poly(A) signal: rabbit β-globin polyadenylation signal (Gil and Proudfoot, 1987)
   2702..4383    -  rep_origin     oriP (fragment): Epstein-Barr virus oriP replication origin (Yates et al., 2000)
   4510..4614    +  promoter       AmpR promoter: bla
   4615..5475    +  CDS            AmpR: β-lactamase; bla; confers resistance to ampicillin, carbenicillin, and related antibiotics
   5646..6234    +  rep_origin     ori: high-copy-number ColE1/pMB1/pBR322/pUC origin of replication
   6417..6509    +  CDS            lacI (fragment): lac repressor; lacI; The lac repressor binds to the lac operator to inhibit transcription in E. coli. This inhibition can be relieved by adding lactose or isopropyl-β-D-thiogalactopyranoside (IPTG).
   6522..6543    +  protein_bind   CAP binding site: CAP binding activates transcription in the presence of cAMP. E. coli catabolite activator protein
   6558..6588    +  promoter       lac promoter: promoter for the E. coli lac operon
   6596..6612    +  protein_bind   lac operator: The lac repressor binds to the lac operator to inhibit transcription in E. coli. This inhibition can be relieved by adding lactose or isopropyl-β-D-thiogalactopyranoside (IPTG). lac repressor encoded by lacI
   6682..6698    +  promoter       tet promoter (fragment): E. coli promoter for tetracycline efflux protein gene
   6708..6733    -  CDS            bla(M) (fragment): β-lactamase lacking the signal sequence; bla(M); allows cytosolic expression of β-lactamase
>Addgene plasmid #120686 | Smp_194860-Cd4-bio-His | addgene full sequence | sequence record 234762 | Addgene NGS Result
GACATTGATTATTGACTAGTTATTAATAGTAATCAATTACGGGGTCATTAGTTCATAGCCCATATATGGA
GTTCCGCGTTACATAACTTACGGTAAATGGCCCGCCTGGCTGACCGCCCAACGACCCCCGCCCATTGACG
TCAATAATGACGTATGTTCCCATAGTAACGCCAATAGGGACTTTCCATTGACGTCAATGGGTGGAGTATT
TACGGTAAACTGCCCACTTGGCAGTACATCAAGTGTATCATATGCCAAGTCCGCCCCCTATTGACGTCAA
TGACGGTAAATGGCCCGCCTGGCATTATGCCCAGTACATGACCTTACGGGACTTTCCTACTTGGCAGTAC
ATCTACGTATTAGTCATCGCTATTACCATGGTGATGCGGTTTTGGCAGTACACCAATGGGCGTGGATAGC
GGTTTGACTCACGGGGATTTCCAAGTCTCCACCCCATTGACGTCAATGGGAGTTTGTTTTGGCACCAAAA
TCAACGGGACTTTCCAAAATGTCGTAATAACCCCGCCCCGTTGACGCAAATGGGCGGTAGGCGTGTACGG
TGGGAGGTCTATATAAGCAGAGCTCGTTTAGTGAACCGTCAGATCCTCACTCTCTTCCGCATCGCTGTCT
GCGAGGGCCAGCTGTTGGGCTCGCGGTTGAGGACAAACTCTTCGCGGTCTTTCCAGTACTCTTGGATCGG
AAACCCGTCGGCCTCCGAACGGTACTCCGCCACCGAGGGACCTGAGCGAGTCCGCATCGACCGGATCGGA
AAACCTCTCGAGAAAGGCGTCTAACCAGTCACAGTCGCAAGGTAGGCTGAGCACCGTGGCGGGCGGCAGC
GGGTGGCGGTCGGGGTTGTTTCTGGCGGAGGTGCTGCTGATGATGTAATTAAAGTAGGCGGTCTTGAGAC
GGCGGATGGTCGAGGTGAGGTGTGGCAGGCTTGAGATCCAGCTGTTGGGGTGAGTACTCCCTCTCAAAAG
CGGGCATTACTTCTGCGCTAAGATTGTCAGTTTCCAAAAACGAGGAGGATTTGATATTCACCTGGCCCGA
TCTGGCCATACACTTGAGTGACAATGACATCCACTTTGCCTTTCTCTCCACAGGTGTCCACTCCCAGGTC
CAAGTTTGCCACCATGGAGTTTCAGACCCAGGTACTCATGTCCCTGCTGCTCTGCATGTCTGGTGCGGCC
GCCGAAAGCCAGGCCAGCCAGAAAGAGCTGTTCACCGAGAGCGTGAAGCTGTGGAAGTCCATCACCGAGC
TGTGGAAAAGATTCGAGCACAACTGCAGAGTGAAGATCCGGAAGTACCTGGAAGAGGACAACCTGGGCGA
GAAGCTGGCCGCCGTGGTGTCCATCTACGTGAAGCGGCTGAACAAGCGGCTGGACATGAGACTGAGCGAG
GACCGGGCCGAAGGCGCGCCGTCGACCTCCATCACGGCCTATAAGAGTGAGGGGGAGTCAGCGGAGTTCT
CCTTCCCACTCAACCTTGGAGAGGAAAGCCTGCAGGGAGAGTTGAGATGGAAGGCAGAGAAGGCTCCTTC
TTCCCAGTCCTGGATCACCTTCTCCCTAAAGAACCAAAAGGTGTCTGTGCAGAAGTCTACTAGCAACCCC
AAGTTCCAGCTGTCCGAAACGCTCCCACTCACCCTTCAGATACCCCAGGTCTCCCTTCAGTTTGCTGGTT
CTGGCAACCTGACCCTGACTCTGGACAGAGGGATACTGTATCAGGAAGTGAACCTGGTGGTGATGAAAGT
GACTCAGCCCGACAGCAACACTTTGACCTGTGAGGTGATGGGACCCACCTCACCCAAGATGAGACTGATC
TTGAAGCAGGAGAATCAGGAGGCCAGGGTCTCCAGGCAGGAGAAAGTGATTCAAGTGCAGGCCCCTGAAG
CAGGGGTGTGGCAATGTCTACTGAGTGAAGGTGAAGAGGTCAAGATGGACTCCAAGATCCAGGTTTTATC
CAAAGGGTTGAATTCCGGCAGCCTGCACCACATCCTGGACGCCCAGAAGATGCTGTGGAACCACAGGGAC
AGGAACCTGCCTCCTCTGGCCCCTCTGGGCCCCCACCACCATCACCACCATTGAGTCTAGACACGTGATT
AATTAAGGATCCCCCGACCTCGACCTCTGGCTAATAAAGGAAATTTATTTTCATTGCAATAGTGTGTTGG
AATTTTTTGTGTCTCTCACTCGGAAGGACATATGGGAGGGCAAATCATTTGGTCGAGATCCCTCGGAGAT
CTCTAGCTAGAGGATCGATCCCCGCCCCGGACGAACTAAACCTGACTACGACATCTCTGCCCCTTCTTCG
CGGGGCAGTGCATGTAATCCCTTCAGTTGGTTGGTACAACTTGCCAACTGGGCCCTGTTCCACATGTGAC
ACGGGGGGGGACCAAACACAAAGGGGTTCTCTGACTGTAGTTGACATCCTTATAAATGGATGTGCACATT
TGCCAACACTGAGTGGCTTTCATCCTGGAGCAGACTTTGCAGTCTGTGGACTGCAACACAACATTGCCTT
TATGTGTAACTCTTGGCTGAAGCTCTTACACCAATGCTGGGGGACATGTACCTCCCAGGGGCCCAGGAAG
ACTACGGGAGGCTACACCAACGTCAATCAGAGGGGCCTGTGTAGCTACCGATAAGCGGACCCTCAAGAGG
GCATTAGCAATAGTGTTTATAAGGCCCCCTTGTTAACCCTAAACGGGTAGCATATGCTTCCCGGGTAGTA
GTATATACTATCCAGACTAACCCTAATTCAATAGCATATGTTACCCAACGGGAAGCATATGCTATCGAAT
TAGGGTTAGTAAAAGGGTCCTAAGGAACAGCGATATCTCCCACCCCATGAGCTGTCACGGTTTTATTTAC
ATGGGGTCAGGATTCCACGAGGGTAGTGAACCATTTTAGTCACAAGGGCAGTGGCTGAAGATCAAGGAGC
GGGCAGTGAACTCTCCTGAATCTTCGCCTGCTTCTTCATTCTCCTTCGTTTAGCTAATAGAATAACTGCT
GAGTTGTGAACAGTAAGGTGTATGTGAGGTGCTCGAAAACAAGGTTTCAGGTGACGCCCCCAGAATAAAA
TTTGGACGGGGGGTTCAGTGGTGGCATTGTGCTATGACACCAATATAACCCTCACAAACCCCTTGGGCAA
TAAATACTAGTGTAGGAATGAAACATTCTGAATATCTTTAACAATAGAAATCCATGGGGTGGGGACAAGC
CGTAAAGACTGGATGTCCATCTCACACGAATTTATGGCTATGGGCAACACATAATCCTAGTGCAATATGA
TACTGGGGTTATTAAGATGTGTCCCAGGCAGGGACCAAGACAGGTGAACCATGTTGTTACACTCTATTTG
TAACAAGGGGAAAGAGAGTGGACGCCGACAGCAGCGGACTCCACTGGTTGTCTCTAACACCCCCGAAAAT
TAAACGGGGCTCCACGCCAATGGGGCCCATAAACAAAGACAAGTGGCCACTCTTTTTTTTGAAATTGTGG
AGTGGGGGCACGCGTCAGCCCCCACACGCCGCCCTGCGGTTTTGGACTGTAAAATAAGGGTGTAATAACT
TGGCTGATTGTAACCCCGCTAACCACTGCGGTCAAACCACTTGCCCACAAAACCACTAATGGCACCCCGG
GGAATACCTGCATAAGTAGGTGGGCGGGCCAAGATAGGGGCGCGATTGCTGCGATCTGGAGGACAAATTA
CACACACTTGCGCCTGAGCGCCAAGCACAGGGTTGTTGGTCCTCATATTCACGAGGTCGCTGAGAGCACG
GTGGGCTAATGTTGCCATGGGTAGCATATACTACCCAAATATCTGGATAGCATATGCTATCCTAATCTAT
ATCTGGGTAGCATAGGCTATCCTAATCTATATCTGGGTAGCATATGCTATCCTAATCTATATCTGGGTAG
TATATGCTATCCTAATTTATATCTGGGTAGCATAGGCTATCCTAATCTATATCTGGGTAGCATATGCTAT
CCTAATCTATATCTGGGTAGTATATGCTATCCTAATCTGTATCCGGGTAGCATATGCTATCCTAATAGAG
ATTAGGGTAGTATATGCTATCCTAATTTATATCTGGGTAGCATATACTACCCAAATATCTGGATAGCATA
TGCTATCCTAATCTATATCTGGGTAGCATATGCTATCCTAATCTATATCTGGGTAGCATAGGCTATCCTA
ATCTATATCTGGGTAGCATATGCTATCCTAATCTATATCTGGGTAGTATATGCTATCCTAATTTATATCT
GGGTAGCATAGGCTATCCTAATCTATATCTGGGTAGCATATGCTATCCTAATCTATATCTGGGTAGTATA
TGCTATCCTAATCTGTATCCGGGTAGCATATGCTATCCTCATGATAAGCTGTCAAACATGAGAATTTTCT
TGAAGACGAAAGGGCCTCGTGATACGCCTATTTTTATAGGTTAATGTCATGATAATAATGGTTTCTTAGA
CGTCAGGTGGCACTTTTCGGGGAAATGTGCGCGGAACCCCTATTTGTTTATTTTTCTAAATACATTCAAA
TATGTATCCGCTCATGAGACAATAACCCTGATAAATGCTTCAATAATATTGAAAAAGGAAGAGTATGAGT
ATTCAACATTTCCGTGTCGCCCTTATTCCCTTTTTTGCGGCATTTTGCCTTCCTGTTTTTGCTCACCCAG
AAACGCTGGTGAAAGTAAAAGATGCTGAAGATCAGTTGGGTGCACGAGTGGGTTACATCGAACTGGATCT
CAACAGCGGTAAGATCCTTGAGAGTTTTCGCCCCGAAGAACGTTTTCCAATGATGAGCACTTTTAAAGTT
CTGCTATGTGGCGCGGTATTATCCCGTGTTGACGCCGGGCAAGAGCAACTCGGTCGCCGCATACACTATT
CTCAGAATGACTTGGTTGAGTACTCACCAGTCACAGAAAAGCATCTTACGGATGGCATGACAGTAAGAGA
ATTATGCAGTGCTGCCATAACCATGAGTGATAACACTGCGGCCAACTTACTTCTGACAACGATCGGAGGA
CCGAAGGAGCTAACCGCTTTTTTGCACAACATGGGGGATCATGTAACTCGCCTTGATCGTTGGGAACCGG
AGCTGAATGAAGCCATACCAAACGACGAGCGTGACACCACGATGCCTGCAGCAATGGCAACAACGTTGCG
CAAACTATTAACTGGCGAACTACTTACTCTAGCTTCCCGGCAACAATTAATAGACTGGATGGAGGCGGAT
AAAGTTGCAGGACCACTTCTGCGCTCGGCCCTTCCGGCTGGCTGGTTTATTGCTGATAAATCTGGAGCCG
GTGAGCGTGGGTCTCGCGGTATCATTGCAGCACTGGGGCCAGATGGTAAGCCCTCCCGTATCGTAGTTAT
CTACACGACGGGGAGTCAGGCAACTATGGATGAACGAAATAGACAGATCGCTGAGATAGGTGCCTCACTG
ATTAAGCATTGGTAACTGTCAGACCAAGTTTACTCATATATACTTTAGATTGATTTAAAACTTCATTTTT
AATTTAAAAGGATCTAGGTGAAGATCCTTTTTGATAATCTCATGACCAAAATCCCTTAACGTGAGTTTTC
GTTCCACTGAGCGTCAGACCCCGTAGAAAAGATCAAAGGATCTTCTTGAGATCCTTTTTTTCTGCGCGTA
ATCTGCTGCTTGCAAACAAAAAAACCACCGCTACCAGCGGTGGTTTGTTTGCCGGATCAAGAGCTACCAA
CTCTTTTTCCGAAGGTAACTGGCTTCAGCAGAGCGCAGATACCAAATACTGTTCTTCTAGTGTAGCCGTA
GTTAGGCCACCACTTCAAGAACTCTGTAGCACCGCCTACATACCTCGCTCTGCTAATCCTGTTACCAGTG
GCTGCTGCCAGTGGCGATAAGTCGTGTCTTACCGGGTTGGACTCAAGACGATAGTTACCGGATAAGGCGC
AGCGGTCGGGCTGAACGGGGGGTTCGTGCACACAGCCCAGCTTGGAGCGAACGACCTACACCGAACTGAG
ATACCTACAGCGTGAGCTATGAGAAAGCGCCACGCTTCCCGAAGGGAGAAAGGCGGACAGGTATCCGGTA
AGCGGCAGGGTCGGAACAGGAGAGCGCACGAGGGAGCTTCCAGGGGGAAACGCCTGGTATCTTTATAGTC
CTGTCGGGTTTCGCCACCTCTGACTTGAGCGTCGATTTTTGTGATGCTCGTCAGGGGGGCGGAGCCTATG
GAAAAACGCCAGCAACGCGGCCTTTTTACGGTTCCTGGCCTTTTGCTGGCCTTTTGCTCACATGTTCTTT
CCTGCGTTATCCCCTGATTCTGTGGATAACCGTATTACCGCCTTTGAGTGAGCTGATACCGCTCGCCGCA
GCCGAACGACCGAGCGCAGCGAGTCAGTGAGCGAGGAAGCGGAAGAGCGCCCAATACGCAAACCGCCTCT
CCCCGCGCGTTGGCCGATTCATTAATGCAGCTGGCACGACAGGTTTCCCGACTGGAAAGCGGGCAGTGAG
CGCAACGCAATTAATGTGAGTTAGCTCACTCATTAGGCACCCCAGGCTTTACACTTTATGCTTCCGGCTC
GTATGTTGTGTGGAATTGTGAGCGGATAACAATTTCACACAGGAAACAGCTATGACCATGATTACGCCAA
GCTCTAGCTAGAGGTCGACCAATTCTCATGTTTGACAGCTTATCATCGCAGATCCGGGCAACGTTGTTGC
CATTGCTGCAGGCGCAGAACTGGTAGGTATGGAAGATCTATACATTGAATCAATATTGGCAATTAGCCAT
ATTAGTCATTGGTTATATAGCATAAATCAATATTGGCTATTGGCCATTGCATACGTTGTATCTATATCAT
AATATGTACATTTATATTGGCTCATGTCCAATATGACCGCCATGTT
